Addgene plasmid #71949: Flrt3-AP-His
Purpose: Expresses the extracellular region of the FLRT3 protein, C-terminally fused to alkaline phosphatase + 6X histidine tag.
Depositing lab: Woj Wojtowicz. Depositing organization: University of California, Berkeley. Publication: An extracellular biochemical screen reveals that FLRTs and Unc5s mediate neuronal subtype recognition in the retina. Visser JJ, Cheng Y, Perry SC, Chastain AB, Parsa B, Masri SS, Ray TA, Kay JN, Wojtowicz WM. Elife. 2015 Dec 3;4. pii: e08149. doi: 10.7554/eLife.08149. PubMed 26633812.
Backbone
  Vector backbone: pCMVi-SV40ori
  Vector type: Mammalian Expression
Growth in bacteria
  Bacterial resistance: Ampicillin, 100 μg/mL
  Growth temperature: 37°C
  Growth strain: DH5alpha
  Copy number: High Copy
Gene/Insert
  Gene/Insert name: Flrt3 (alt names: Fibronectin leucine rich transmembrane protein 3; NCBI gene ID 71436; Reference sequence NM_001172160.1)
  Species: M. musculus (mouse)
  Insert size (bp): 1539
  Entrez Gene: Flrt3 (a.k.a. 5530600M07Rik, C430047I10Rik, mKIAA1469)
  Promoter: CMV
  Tag / fusion protein: AP-His (C terminal on backbone)
  Cloning method: Restriction Enzyme; 5′ cloning site NotI (not destroyed); 3′ cloning site SpeI (not destroyed)
  Sequencing primers: 5′ GTCAGAGGTAACTCCCGTTGC; 3′ GAGGTTCTTGGCGGCTGTC
Terms and licenses: Academic/Nonprofit Terms; Industry Terms: Not Available to Industry
How to cite: Flrt3-AP-His was a gift from Woj Wojtowicz (Addgene plasmid # 71949 ; http://n2t.net/addgene:71949 ; RRID:Addgene_71949)
