[The description below was written by a language model from this plasmid's Addgene catalogue record and pLannotate feature annotations shown in this document.]
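Description:
Flrt3-AP-His is a mammalian expression plasmid built on the pCMVi-SV40ori backbone that produces the extracellular region of mouse FLRT3 (fibronectin leucine rich transmembrane protein 3) as a soluble fusion protein. The 1539 bp Flrt3 ectodomain fragment, cloned between NotI and SpeI sites that both remain intact, lies in frame upstream of a backbone-encoded human placental secreted alkaline phosphatase (SEAP), followed according to the record by a 6X histidine tag. The His tag is not separately annotated in the feature table. Transcription is driven by the human cytomegalovirus immediate early enhancer and promoter, followed by CMV intron A, an element commonly included to boost expression, and is terminated by an SV40 polyadenylation signal.

In bacteria the plasmid replicates from a high-copy ColE1/pUC-type origin and is selected with ampicillin through the β-lactamase gene. The backbone also carries an f1 phage origin and remnants of rop, bom and lacZα, which appear to be non-functional leftovers of earlier vectors. An SV40 enhancer/early promoter region is present. It typically contains the SV40 origin, consistent with the backbone's name, and would allow episomal amplification in cells expressing large T antigen. No mammalian selection marker is annotated, which fits transient transfection.

Because the ectodomain lacks its membrane anchor, the fusion is expected to be secreted into culture medium. There the alkaline phosphatase moiety provides an enzymatic readout and the His tag a handle for capture or purification. The construct comes from an extracellular biochemical interaction screen that identified FLRT and Unc5 proteins as mediators of neuronal subtype recognition in the retina, so it most likely served as a binding reagent for detecting receptor–ligand interactions.
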