Features (pLannotate 1.2.2; 14 found; start..end, strand, type, name):
     25..408     +  enhancer       CMV enhancer: human cytomegalovirus immediate early enhancer
    410..609     +  promoter       CMV promoter: human cytomegalovirus (CMV) immediate early promoter
    748..1573    +  intron         CMV intron A: human cytomegalovirus intron A (Chapman et al., 1991)
   1610..3148    +  CDS            Flrt3 (fragment): FLRT3_MOUSE - Also known as Kiaa1469 From Mus musculus (Mouse).
   3167..4618    +  CDS            SEAP: secreted alkaline phosphatase from human placenta The natural enzyme has a C-terminal transmembrane sequence that is replaced by a GPI anchor.
   4677..4798    +  polyA_signal   SV40 poly(A) signal: SV40 polyadenylation signal
   5007..5595    -  rep_origin     ori: high-copy-number ColE1/pMB1/pBR322/pUC origin of replication
   5766..6626    -  CDS            AmpR: β-lactamase; bla; confers resistance to ampicillin, carbenicillin, and related antibiotics
   6627..6731    -  promoter       AmpR promoter: bla
   6826..6861    +  CDS            rop (fragment): Rop protein, which maintains plasmids at low copy number; rop
   6884..7214    +  promoter       SV40 promoter: SV40 enhancer and early promoter
   7337..7436    +  misc_feature   bom (fragment): basis of mobility region from pBR322
   7464..7892    -  rep_origin     f1 ori (sequence partly withheld): f1 bacteriophage origin of replication; arrow indicates direction of (+) strand synthesis
   7896..8053    -  CDS            lacZα (fragment): LacZα fragment of β-galactosidase; lacZ fragment
>Addgene plasmid #71949 | Flrt3-AP-His | depositor full sequence | sequence record 131135 | Full Sequence
GTCGAGGTCTCGACGGTATCGATTGACATTGATTATTGACTAGCTAGTTATTAATAGTAATCAATTACGG
GGTCATTAGTTCATAGCCCATATATGGAGTTCCGCGTTACATAACTTACGGTAAATGGCCCGCCTGGCTG
ACCGCCCAACGACCCCCGCCCATTGACGTCAATAATGACGTATGTTCCCATAGTAACGCCAATAGGGACT
TTCCATTGACGTCAATGGGTGGAGTATTTACGGTAAACTGCCCACTTGGCAGTACATCAAGTGTATCATA
TGCCAAGTCCGCCCCCTATTGACGTCAATGACGGTAAATGGCCCGCCTGGCATTATGCCCAGTACATGAC
CTTACGGGACTTTCCTACTTGGCAGTACATCTACGTATTAGTCATCGCTATTACCATGGTGATGCGGTTT
TGGCAGTACACCAATGGGCGTGGATAGCGGTTTGACTCACGGGGATTTCCAAGTCTCCACCCCATTGACG
TCAATGGGAGTTTGTTTTGGCACCAAAATCAACGGGACTTTCCAAAATGTCGTAATAACCCCGCCCCGTT
GACGCAAATGGGCGGTAGGCGTGTACGGTGGGAGGTCTATATAAGCAGAGCTCGTTTAGTGAACCGTCAG
ATCGCCTGGAGACGCCATCCACGCTGTTTTGACCTCCATAGAAGACACCGGGACCGATCCAGCCTCCGCG
GCCGGGAACGGTGCATTGGAACGCGGATTCCCCGTGCCAAGAGTGACGTAAGTACCGCCTATAGACTCTA
TAGGCACACCCCTTTGGCTCTTATGCATGCTATACTGTTTTTGGCTTGGGGCCTATACACCCCCGCTTCC
ATATGCTATAGGTGATGGTATAGCTTAGCCTATAGGTGTGGGTTATTGACCATTATTGACCACTCCCCTA
TTGGTGACGATACTTTCCATTACTAATCCATAACATGGCTCTTTGCCACAACTATCTCTATTGGCTATAT
GCCAATACTCTGTCCTTCAGAGACTGACACGGACTCTGTATTTTTACAGGATGGGGTCCCATTTATTATT
TACAAATTCACATATACAACAACGCCGTCCCCCGTGCCCGCAGTTTTTATTAAACATAGCGTGGGATCTC
CACGCGAATCTCGGGTACGTGTTCCGGACATGGGCTCTTCTCCGGTAGCGGCGGAGCTTCCACATCCGAG
CCCTGGTCCCATGCCTCCAGCGGCTCATGGTCGCTCGGCAGCTCCTTGCTCCTAACAGTGGAGGCCAGAC
TTAGGCACAGCACAATGCCCACCACCACCAGTGTGCCGCACAAGGCCGTGGCGGTAGGGTATGTGTCTGA
AAATGAGCTCGGAGATTGGGCTCGCACCGCTGACGCAGATGGAAGACTTAAGGCAGCGGCAGAAGAAGAT
GCAGGCAGCTGAGTTGTTGTATTCTGATAAGAGTCAGAGGTAACTCCCGTTGCGGTGCTGTTAACGGTGG
AGGGCAGTGTAGTCTGAGCAGTACTCGTTGCTGCCGCGCGCGCCACCAGACATAATAGCTGACAGACTAA
CAGACTGTTCCTTTCCATGGGTCTTTTCTGCAGAAGCTTGAATTCTCGAGGATCCGCGGCCGCGCCACCA
TGATCAGCCCAGCCTGGAGCCTCTTCCTCATCGGGACTAAAATTGGGCTGTTCTTCCAAGTGGCACCTCT
GTCAGTTGTGGCTAAATCCTGTCCATCTGTATGTCGCTGTGACGCAGGCTTCATTTACTGTAACGATCGC
TCTCTGACATCCATTCCAGTGGGAATTCCGGAGGATGCTACAACACTCTACCTTCAGAACAACCAAATAA
ACAATGTTGGGATTCCTTCCGATTTGAAGAACTTGCTGAAAGTACAAAGAATATACCTATACCACAACAG
TTTAGATGAATTCCCTACCAACCTTCCAAAGTATGTCAAAGAGTTACATTTGCAAGAGAATAACATAAGG
ACTATCACCTATGATTCACTTTCGAAAATTCCGTATCTGGAAGAGTTACACTTGGATGATAACTCAGTCT
CGGCTGTTAGCATCGAAGAGGGAGCATTTCGAGACAGTAACTATCTGCGGCTGCTTTTTCTGTCCCGTAA
CCACCTTAGCACAATCCCGGGGGGCTTGCCCAGGACTATTGAGGAATTACGCCTGGATGACAATCGCATA
TCAACGATCTCTTCCCCATCACTTCATGGTCTCACAAGCCTGAAACGCCTGGTTTTAGATGGAAACTTGT
TGAACAACCATGGTTTGGGTGACAAAGTTTTCTTCAACTTAGTAAACTTAACAGAGCTGTCCCTGGTGAG
GAATTCCTTGACAGCAGCGCCAGTGAACCTTCCCGGCACAAGCCTGAGGAAGCTTTACCTTCAAGACAAC
CATATCAACCGGGTACCCCCAAATGCTTTTTCTTATTTAAGGCAGCTGTATCGACTCGATATGTCTAATA
ATAACCTAAGCAATTTACCTCAGGGTATCTTTGATGATTTGGACAATATAACCCAACTGATTCTTCGCAA
CAATCCTTGGTATTGTGGATGCAAGATGAAATGGGTACGAGACTGGTTACAGTCGCTACCGGTGAAGGTC
AATGTGCGTGGGCTCATGTGCCAAGCCCCAGAAAAGGTCCGTGGAATGGCTATCAAGGACCTCAGTGCAG
AACTGTTTGATTGTAAAGACAGTGGGATTGTGAGCACCATTCAGATAACCACTGCAATACCCAACACAGC
ATATCCTGCTCAAGGACAGTGGCCAGCTCCTGTGACCAAACAACCAGATATTAAAAACCCCAAGCTCATT
AAGGATCAGCGAACTACAGGCAGCCCCTCACGGAAAACAATTTTAATTACTGTGAAATCTGTCACCCCTG
ACACAATCCACATATCCTGGAGACTTGCTCTGCCTATGACTGCTCTGCGACTCAGCTGGCTTAAACTGGG
CCATAGCCCAGCCTTTGGATCTATAACAGAAACAATCGTAACAGGAGAACGCAGTGAATACTTGGTCACC
GCCCTAGAACCTGAATCACCCTATAGAGTATGCATGGTTCCCATGGAAACCAGTAACCTTTACCTGTTTG
ATGAAACACCTGTTTGTATTGAGACCCAAACTGCCCCTCTTCGAATGTACAACCCCACAACCACCCTCAC
TAGTGGATCTTCCGGAATCATCCCAGTTGAGGAGGAGAACCCGGACTTCTGGAACCGCGAGGCAGCCGAG
GCCCTGGGTGCCGCCAAGAAGCTGCAGCCTGCACAGACAGCCGCCAAGAACCTCATCATCTTCCTGGGCG
ATGGGATGGGGGTGTCTACGGTGACAGCTGCCAGGATCCTAAAAGGGCAGAAGAAGGACAAACTGGGGCC
TGAGATACCCCTGGCCATGGACCGCTTCCCATATGTGGCTCTGTCCAAGACATACAATGTAGACAAACAT
GTGCCAGACAGTGGAGCCACAGCCACGGCCTACCTGTGCGGGGTCAAGGGCAACTTCCAGACCATTGGCT
TGAGTGCAGCCGCCCGCTTTAACCAGTGCAACACGACACGCGGCAACGAGGTCATCTCCGTGATGAATCG
GGCCAAGAAAGCAGGGAAGTCAGTGGGAGTGGTAACCACCACACGAGTGCAGCACGCCTCGCCAGCCGGC
ACCTACGCCCACACGGTGAACCGCAACTGGTACTCGGACGCCGACGTGCCTGCCTCGGCCCGCCAGGAGG
GGTGCCAGGACATCGCTACGCAGCTCATCTCCAACATGGACATTGACGTGATCCTAGGTGGAGGCCGAAA
GTACATGTTTCGCATGGGAACCCCAGACCCTGAGTACCCAGATGACTACAGCCAAGGTGGGACCAGGCTG
GACGGGAAGAATCTGGTGCAGGAATGGCTGGCGAAGCGCCAGGGTGCCCGGTATGTGTGGAACCGCACTG
AGCTCATGCAGGCTTCCCTGGACCCGTCTGTGACCCATCTCATGGGTCTCTTTGAGCCTGGAGACATGAA
ATACGAGATCCACCGAGACTCCACACTGGACCCCTCCCTGATGGAGATGACAGAGGCTGCCCTGCGCCTG
CTGAGCAGGAACCCCCGCGGCTTCTTCCTCTTCGTGGAGGGTGGTCGCATCGACCATGGTCATCATGAAA
GCAGGGCTTACCGGGCACTGACTGAGACGATCATGTTCGACGACGCCATTGAGAGGGCGGGCCAGCTCAC
CAGCGAGGAGGACACGCTGAGCCTCGTCACTGCCGACCACTCCCACGTCTTCTCCTTCGGAGGCTACCCC
CTGCGAGGGAGCTCCATCTTCGGGCTGGCCCCTGGCAAGGCCCGGGACAGGAAGGCCTACACGGTCCTCC
TATACGGAAACGGTCCAGGCTATGTGCTCAAGGACGGCGCCCGGCCGGATGTTACCGAGAGCGAGAGCGG
GAGCCCCGAGTATCGGCAGCAGTCAGCAGTGCCCCTGGACGAAGAGACCCACGCAGGCGAGGACGTGGCG
GTGTTCGCGCGCGGCCCGCAGGCGCACCTGGTTCACGGCGTGCAGGAGCAGACCTTCATAGCGCACGTCA
TGGCCTTCGCCGCCTGCCTGGAGCCCTACACCGCCTGCGACCTGGCGCCCCCCGCCGGCACCACCGACGC
CGCGCACCCGGGTCATCATCACCATCACCATTAATCTAGAGATCTTATTAAAGCAGAACTTGTTTATTGC
AGCTTATAATGGTTACAAATAAAGCAATAGCATCACAAATTTCACAAATAAAGCATTTTTTTCACTGCAT
TCTAGTTGTGGTTTGTCCAAACTCATCAATGTATCTTATCATGTCTGGTCGACTCTAGCTAGACTCTTCC
GCTTCCTCGCTCACTGACTCGCTGCGCTCGGTCGTTCGGCTGCGGCGAGCGGTATCAGCTCACTCAAAGG
CGGTAATACGGTTATCCACAGAATCAGGGGATAACGCAGGAAAGAACATGTGAGCAAAAGGCCAGCAAAA
GGCCAGGAACCGTAAAAAGGCCGCGTTGCTGGCGTTTTTCCATAGGCTCCGCCCCCCTGACGAGCATCAC
AAAAATCGACGCTCAAGTCAGAGGTGGCGAAACCCGACAGGACTATAAAGATACCAGGCGTTTCCCCCTG
GAAGCTCCCTCGTGCGCTCTCCTGTTCCGACCCTGCCGCTTACCGGATACCTGTCCGCCTTTCTCCCTTC
GGGAAGCGTGGCGCTTTCTCATAGCTCACGCTGTAGGTATCTCAGTTCGGTGTAGGTCGTTCGCTCCAAG
CTGGGCTGTGTGCACGAACCCCCCGTTCAGCCCGACCGCTGCGCCTTATCCGGTAACTATCGTCTTGAGT
CCAACCCGGTAAGACACGACTTATCGCCACTGGCAGCAGCCACTGGTAACAGGATTAGCAGAGCGAGGTA
TGTAGGCGGTGCTACAGAGTTCTTGAAGTGGTGGCCTAACTACGGCTACACTAGAAGAACAGTATTTGGT
ATCTGCGCTCTGCTGAAGCCAGTTACCTTCGGAAAAAGAGTTGGTAGCTCTTGATCCGGCAAACAAACCA
CCGCTGGTAGCGGTGGTTTTTTTGTTTGCAAGCAGCAGATTACGCGCAGAAAAAAAGGATCTCAAGAAGA
TCCTTTGATCTTTTCTACGGGGTCTGACGCTCAGTGGAACGAAAACTCACGTTAAGGGATTTTGGTCATG
AGATTATCAAAAAGGATCTTCACCTAGATCCTTTTAAATTAAAAATGAAGTTTTAAATCAATCTAAAGTA
TATATGAGTAAACTTGGTCTGACAGTTACCAATGCTTAATCAGTGAGGCACCTATCTCAGCGATCTGTCT
ATTTCGTTCATCCATAGTTGCCTGACTCCCCGTCGTGTAGATAACTACGATACGGGAGGGCTTACCATCT
GGCCCCAGTGCTGCAATGATACCGCGAGACCCACGCTCACCGGCTCCAGATTTATCAGCAATAAACCAGC
CAGCCGGAAGGGCCGAGCGCAGAAGTGGTCCTGCAACTTTATCCGCCTCCATCCAGTCTATTAATTGTTG
CCGGGAAGCTAGAGTAAGTAGTTCGCCAGTTAATAGTTTGCGCAACGTTGTTGCCATTGCTACAGGCATC
GTGGTGTCACGCTCGTCGTTTGGTATGGCTTCATTCAGCTCCGGTTCCCAACGATCAAGGCGAGTTACAT
GATCCCCCATGTTGTGCAAAAAAGCGGTTAGCTCCTTCGGTCCTCCGATCGTTGTCAGAAGTAAGTTGGC
CGCAGTGTTATCACTCATGGTTATGGCAGCACTGCATAATTCTCTTACTGTCATGCCATCCGTAAGATGC
TTTTCTGTGACTGGTGAGTACTCAACCAAGTCATTCTGAGAATAGTGTATGCGGCGACCGAGTTGCTCTT
GCCCGGCGTCAATACGGGATAATACCGCGCCACATAGCAGAACTTTAAAAGTGCTCATCATTGGAAAACG
TTCTTCGGGGCGAAAACTCTCAAGGATCTTACCGCTGTTGAGATCCAGTTCGATGTAACCCACTCGTGCA
CCCAACTGATCTTCAGCATCTTTTACTTTCACCAGCGTTTCTGGGTGAGCAAAAACAGGAAGGCAAAATG
CCGCAAAAAAGGGAATAAGGGCGACACGGAAATGTTGAATACTCATACTCTTCCTTTTTCAATATTATTG
AAGCATTTATCAGGGTTATTGTCTCATGAGCGGATACATATTTGAATGTATTTAGAAAAATAAACAAATA
GGGGTTCCGCGCACATTTCCCCGAAAAGTGCCACCTGACGTCTAAGAAACCATTATTATCATGACATTAA
CCTATAAAAATAGGCGTATCACGAGGCCCTTTCGTCTCGCGCGTTTCGGTGATGACGGTGAAAACCTCTG
ACACATGCAGCTCCCGGAGGAATGTGTGTCAGTTAGGGTGTGGAAAGTCCCCAGGCTCCCCAGGCAGGCA
GAAGTATGCAAAGCATGCATCTCAATTAGTCAGCAACCAGGTGTGGAAAGTCCCCAGGCTCCCCAGCAGG
CAGAAGTATGCAAAGCATGCATCTCAATTAGTCAGCAACCATAGTCCCGCCCCTAACTCCGCCCATCCCG
CCCCTAACTCCGCCCAGTTCCGCCCATTCTCCGCCCCATGGCTGACTAATTTTTTTTATTTATGCAGAGG
CCGAGGCCGCCTCTGCCTCTGAGCTATTCCAGAAGTAGTGAGGAGGCTTTTTTGGAGGCCTAGGCTTTTG
CAAAAAGCTCCCGGGAGCTTGTATATCCATTTTCGTCCCGGAGACGGTCACAGCTTGTCTGTAAGCGGAT
GCCGGGAGCAGACAAGCCCGTCAGGGCGCGTCAGCGGGTGTTGGCGGGTGTCGGGGCTGGCTTAACTATG
CGGCATCAGAGCAGATTGTACTGAGAGTGCACCATATGCGGTGTGAAATACCGCACAGATGCGTAAGGAG
AAAATACCGCATCAGGAAATTGTAAGCGTTAATATTTTGTTAAAATTCGCGTTAAATTTTTGTTAAATCA
GCTCATTTTTTAACCAATAGGCCGAAATCGGCAAAATCCCTTATAAATCAAAAGAATAGACCGAGATAGG
GT
[37 nt withheld, positions 7563-7599]
AAAGAACGTGGACTCCAACGTCAAAGG
[49 nt withheld, positions 7627-7675]
T
[91 nt withheld, positions 7677-7767]
G
[124 nt withheld, positions 7769-7892]
CCATTCGCCATTCAGGCTGCGCAACTGTTGGGAAGGGCGATCGGTGCGGGCCTCTTCGCTATTACGCCAG
CTGGCGAAAGGGGGATGTGCTGCAAGGCGATTAAGTTGGGTAACGCCAGGGTTTTCCCAGTCACGACGTT
GTAAAACGACGGCCAGTGAATT
