>Addgene plasmid #71949 | Flrt3-AP-His | addgene partial sequence | sequence record 136294 | pMRB101-F 5'-aagatgcaggcagctgagtt-3'
ACGGTGGAGGGCAGTGTAGTCTGAGCAGTACTCGTTGCTGCCGCGCGCGCCACCAGACATAATAGCTGAC
AGACTAACAGACTGTTCCTTTCCATGGGTCTTTTCTGCAGAAGCTTGAATTCTCGAGGATCCGCGGCCGC
GCCACCATGATCAGCCCAGCCTGGAGCCTCTTCCTCATCGGGACTAAAATTGGGCTGTTCTTCCAAGTGG
CACCTCTGTCAGTTGTGGCTAAATCCTGTCCATCTGTATGTCGCTGTGACGCAGGCTTCATTTACTGTAA
CGATCGCTCTCTGACATCCATTCCAGTGGGAATTCCGGAGGATGCTACAACACTCTACCTTCAGAACAAC
CAAATAAACAATGTTGGGATTCCTTCCGATTTGAAGAACTTGCTGAAAGTACAAAGAATATACCTATACC
ACAACAGTTTAGATGAATTCCCTACCAACCTTCCAAAGTATGTCAAAGAGTTACATTTGCAAGAGAATAA
CATAAGGACTATCACCTATGATTCACTTTCGAAAATTCCGTATCTGGAAGAGTTACACTTGGATGATAAC
TCAGTCTCGGCTGTTAGCATCGAAGAGGGAGCATTTCGAGACAGTAACTATCTGCGGCTGCTTTTTCTGT
CCCGTAACCACCTTAGCACAATCCCGGGGGGCTTGCCCAGGACTATTGAGGAATTACGCCTGGATGACAA
TCGCATATCAACGATCTCTTCCCCATCACTTCATGGTCTCACAAGCCTGAA
