>Addgene plasmid #71949 | Flrt3-AP-His | addgene partial sequence | sequence record 136360 | SV40pA-R 5'-GAAATTTGTGATGCTATTGC-3'
ATAAGATCTCTAGATTAATGGTGATGGTGATGATGACCCGGGTGCGCGGCGTCGGTGGTGCCGGCGGGGG
GCGCCAGGTCGCAGGCGGTGTAGGGCTCCAGGCAGGCGGCGAAGGCCATGACGTGCGCTATGAAGGTCTG
CTCCTGCACGCCGTGAACCAGGTGCGCCTGCGGGCCGCGCGCGAACACCGCCACGTCCTCGCCTGCGTGG
GTCTCTTCGTCCAGGGGCACTGCTGACTGCTGCCGATACTCGGGGCTCCCGCTCTCGCTCTCGGTAACAT
CCGGCCGGGCGCCGTCCTTGAGCACATAGCCTGGACCGTTTCCGTATAGGAGGACCGTGTAGGCCTTCCT
GTCCCGGGCCTTGCCAGGGGCCAGCCCGAAGATGGAGCTCCCTCGCAGGGGGTAGCCTCCGAAGGAGAAG
ACGTGGGAGTGGTCGGCAGTGACGAGGCTCAGCGTGTCCTCCTCGCTGGTGAGCTGGCCCGCCCTCTCAA
TGGCGTCGTCGAACATGATCGTCTCAGTCAGTGCCCGGTAAGCCCTGCTTTCATGATGACCATGGTCGAT
GCGACCACCCTCCACGAAGAGGAAGAAGCCGCGGGGGTTCCTGCTCAGCAGGCGCAGGGCAGCCTCTGTC
ATCTCCATCAGGGAGGGGTCCAGTGTGGAGTCTCGGTGGATCTCGTATTTCATGTCTCCAGGCTCAAAGA
GACCCATGAGATGGGTCACAGACGGGTCCAGGGAAGCCTGCATGAGCTCAGTGCGGTTCCACACATACCG
GGCACCCTGGCGCTTCGCCAGCCATTCCTGCACCAGATTCTTCCCGTCCAGCCTGGTCCCACCTTGGCTG
TAGTCATCTGG
